>Addgene plasmid #167195 | pLenti-3xFLAG-Puro PAK5 S573N | addgene full sequence | sequence record 344529 | Addgene NGS Result
CGTTCAGCCCGACCGCTGCGCCTTATCCGGTAACTATCGTCTTGAGTCCAACCCGGTAAGACACGACTTA
TCGCCACTGGCAGCAGCCACTGGTAACAGGATTAGCAGAGCGAGGTATGTAGGCGGTGCTACAGAGTTCT
TGAAGTGGTGGCCTAACTACGGCTACACTAGAAGAACAGTATTTGGTATCTGCGCTCTGCTGAAGCCAGT
TACCTTCGGAAAAAGAGTTGGTAGCTCTTGATCCGGCAAACAAACCACCGCTGGTAGCGGTGGTTTTTTT
GTTTGCAAGCAGCAGATTACGCGCAGAAAAAAAGGATCTCAAGAAGATCCTTTGATCTTTTCTACGGGGT
CTGACGCTCAGTGGAACGAAAACTCACGTTAAGGGATTTTGGTCATGAGATTATCAAAAAGGATCTTCAC
CTAGATCCTTTTAAATTAAAAATGAAGTTTTAAATCAATCTAAAGTATATATGAGTAAACTTGGTCTGAC
AGTTACCAATGCTTAATCAGTGAGGCACCTATCTCAGCGATCTGTCTATTTCGTTCATCCATAGTTGCCT
GACTCCCCGTCGTGTAGATAACTACGATACGGGAGGGCTTACCATCTGGCCCCAGTGCTGCAATGATACC
GCGAGACCCACGCTCACCGGCTCCAGATTTATCAGCAATAAACCAGCCAGCCGGAAGGGCCGAGCGCAGA
AGTGGTCCTGCAACTTTATCCGCCTCCATCCAGTCTATTAATTGTTGCCGGGAAGCTAGAGTAAGTAGTT
CGCCAGTTAATAGTTTGCGCAACGTTGTTGCCATTGCTACAGGCATCGTGGTGTCACGCTCGTCGTTTGG
TATGGCTTCATTCAGCTCCGGTTCCCAACGATCAAGGCGAGTTACATGATCCCCCATGTTGTGCAAAAAA
GCGGTTAGCTCCTTCGGTCCTCCGATCGTTGTCAGAAGTAAGTTGGCCGCAGTGTTATCACTCATGGTTA
TGGCAGCACTGCATAATTCTCTTACTGTCATGCCATCCGTAAGATGCTTTTCTGTGACTGGTGAGTACTC
AACCAAGTCATTCTGAGAATAGTGTATGCGGCGACCGAGTTGCTCTTGCCCGGCGTCAATACGGGATAAT
ACCGCGCCACATAGCAGAACTTTAAAAGTGCTCATCATTGGAAAACGTTCTTCGGGGCGAAAACTCTCAA
GGATCTTACCGCTGTTGAGATCCAGTTCGATGTAACCCACTCGTGCACCCAACTGATCTTCAGCATCTTT
TACTTTCACCAGCGTTTCTGGGTGAGCAAAAACAGGAAGGCAAAATGCCGCAAAAAAGGGAATAAGGGCG
ACACGGAAATGTTGAATACTCATACTCTTCCTTTTTCAATATTATTGAAGCATTTATCAGGGTTATTGTC
TCATGAGCGGATACATATTTGAATGTATTTAGAAAAATAAACAAATAGGGGTTCCGCGCACATTTCCCCG
AAAAGTGCCACCTGACGTCGACGGATCGGGAGATCAACTTGTTTATTGCAGCTTATAATGGTTACAAATA
AAGCAATAGCATCACAAATTTCACAAATAAAGCATTTTTTTCACTGCATTCTAGTTGTGGTTTGTCCAAA
CTCATCAATGTATCTTATCATGTCTGGATCAACTGGATAACTCAAGCTAACCAAAATCATCCCAAACTTC
CCACCCCATACCCTATTACCACTGCCAATTACCTGTGGTTTCATTTACTCTAAACCTGTGATTCCTCTGA
ATTATTTTCATTTTAAAGAAATTGTATTTGTTAAATATGTACTACAAACTTAGTAGTTGGAAGGGCTAAT
TCACTCCCAAAGAAGACAAGATATCCTTGATCTGTGGATCTACCACACACAAGGCTACTTCCCTGATTAG
CAGAACTACACACCAGGGCCAGGGGTCAGATATCCACTGACCTTTGGATGGTGCTACAAGCTAGTACCAG
TTGAGCCAGATAAGGTAGAAGAGGCCAATAAAGGAGAGAACACCAGCTTGTTACACCCTGTGAGCCTGCA
TGGGATGGATGACCCGGAGAGAGAAGTGTTAGAGTGGAGGTTTGACAGCCGCCTAGCATTTCATCACGTG
GCCCGAGAGCTGCATCCGGAGTACTTCAAGAACTGCTGATATCGAGCTTGCTACAAGGGACTTTCCGCTG
GGGACTTTCCAGGGAGGCGTGGCCTGGGCGGGACTGGGGAGTGGCGAGCCCTCAGATCCTGCATATAAGC
AGCTGCTTTTTGCCTGTACTGGGTCTCTCTGGTTAGACCAGATCTGAGCCTGGGAGCTCTCTGGCTAACT
AGGGAACCCACTGCTTAAGCCTCAATAAAGCTTGCCTTGAGTGCTTCAAGTAGTGTGTGCCCGTCTGTTG
TGTGACTCTGGTAACTAGAGATCCCTCAGACCCTTTTAGTCAGTGTGGAAAATCTCTAGCAGTGGCGCCC
GAACAGGGACTTGAAAGCGAAAGGGAAACCAGAGGAGCTCTCTCGACGCAGGACTCGGCTTGCTGAAGCG
CGCACGGCAAGAGGCGAGGGGCGGCGACTGGTGAGTACGCCAAAAATTTTGACTAGCGGAGGCTAGAAGG
AGAGAGATGGGTGCGAGAGCGTCAGTATTAAGCGGGGGAGAATTAGATCGCGATGGGAAAAAATTCGGTT
AAGGCCAGGGGGAAAGAAAAAATATAAATTAAAACATATAGTATGGGCAAGCAGGGAGCTAGAACGATTC
GCAGTTAATCCTGGCCTGTTAGAAACATCAGAAGGCTGTAGACAAATACTGGGACAGCTACAACCATCCC
TTCAGACAGGATCAGAAGAACTTAGATCATTATATAATACAGTAGCAACCCTCTATTGTGTGCATCAAAG
GATAGAGATAAAAGACACCAAGGAAGCTTTAGACAAGATAGAGGAAGAGCAAAACAAAAGTAAGACCACC
GCACAGCAAGCGGCCGGCCGCTGATCTTCAGACCTGGAGGAGGAGATATGAGGGACAATTGGAGAAGTGA
ATTATATAAATATAAAGTAGTAAAAATTGAACCATTAGGAGTAGCACCCACCAAGGCAAAGAGAAGAGTG
GTGCAGAGAGAAAAAAGAGCAGTGGGAATAGGAGCTTTGTTCCTTGGGTTCTTGGGAGCAGCAGGAAGCA
CTATGGGCGCAGCGTCAATGACGCTGACGGTACAGGCCAGACAATTATTGTCTGGTATAGTGCAGCAGCA
GAACAATTTGCTGAGGGCTATTGAGGCGCAACAGCATCTGTTGCAACTCACAGTCTGGGGCATCAAGCAG
CTCCAGGCAAGAATCCTGGCTGTGGAAAGATACCTAAAGGATCAACAGCTCCTGGGGATTTGGGGTTGCT
CTGGAAAACTCATTTGCACCACTGCTGTGCCTTGGAATGCTAGTTGGAGTAATAAATCTCTGGAACAGAT
TTGGAATCACACGACCTGGATGGAGTGGGACAGAGAAATTAACAATTACACAAGCTTAATACACTCCTTA
ATTGAAGAATCGCAAAACCAGCAAGAAAAGAATGAACAAGAATTATTGGAATTAGATAAATGGGCAAGTT
TGTGGAATTGGTTTAACATAACAAATTGGCTGTGGTATATAAAATTATTCATAATGATAGTAGGAGGCTT
GGTAGGTTTAAGAATAGTTTTTGCTGTACTTTCTATAGTGAATAGAGTTAGGCAGGGATATTCACCATTA
TCGTTTCAGACCCACCTCCCAACCCCGAGGGGACCCGACAGGCCCGAAGGAATAGAAGAAGAAGGTGGAG
AGAGAGACAGAGACAGATCCATTCGATTAGTGAACGGATCGGCACTGCGTGCGCCAATTCTGCAGACAAA
TGGCAGTATTCATCCACAATTTTAAAAGAAAAGGGGGGATTGGGGGGTACAGTGCAGGGGAAAGAATAGT
AGACATAATAGCAACAGACATACAAACTAAAGAATTACAAAAACAAATTACAAAAATTCAAAATTTTCGG
GTTTATTACAGGGACAGCAGAGATCCAGTTTGGTTAGTACCGGGCCCGCTCTAGTCCGGAATCAGTCCTG
CTCCTCGGCCACGAAGTGCACGCAGTTGCCGGCCGGGTCGCGCAGGGCGAACTCCCGCCCCCACGGCTGC
TCGCCGATCTCGGTCATGGCCGGCCCGGAGGCGTCCCGGAAGTTCGTGGACACGACCTCCGACCACTCGG
CGTACAGCTCGTCCAGGCCGCGCACCCACACCCAGGCCAGGGTGTTGTCCGGCACCACCTGGTCCTGGAC
CGCGCTGATGAACAGGGTCACGTCGTCCCGGACCACACCGGCGAAGTCGTCCTCCACGAAGTCCCGGGAG
AACCCGAGCCGGTCGGTCCAGAACTCGACCGCTCCGGCGACGTCGCGCGCGGTGAGCACCGGAACGGCAC
TGGTCAACTTGGCCATGGTGGCCCTCCTATAGTGAGTCGTATTATACTATGCCGATATACTATGCCGATG
ATTAATTGTCAACACGTGCTGCAGGTCCGAGGTTCTAGGCTGCCACGTCAGACGAAGGGCGCAGCGAGCG
TCCTGATCCTTCCGCCCGGACGCTCAGGACAGCGGCCCGCTGCTCATAAGACTCGGCCTTAGAACCCCAG
TATCAGCAGAAGGACATTTTAGGACGGGACTTGGGTGACTCTAGGGCACTGGTTTTCTTTCCAGAGAGCG
GAACAGGCGAGGAAAAGTAGTCCCTTCTCGGCGATTCTGCGGAGGGATCTCCGTGGGGCGGTGAACGCCG
ATGATTATATAAGGACGCGCCGGGTGTGGCACAGCTAGTTCCGTCGCAGCCGGGATTTGGGTCGCGGTTC
TTGTTTGTGGATCGCTGTGATCGTCACTTGGTGAGTAGCGGGCTGCTGGGCTGGCCGGGGCTTTCGTGGC
CGCCGGGCCGCTCGGTGGGACGGAAGCGTGTGGAGAGACCGCCAAGGGCTGTAGTCTGGGTCCGCGAGCA
AGGTTGCCCTGAACTGGGGGTTGGGGGGAGCGCAGCAAAATGGCGGCTGTTCCCGAGTCTTGAATGGAAG
ACGCTTGTGAGGCGGGCTGTGAGGTCGTTGAAACAAGGTGGGGGGCATGGTGGGCGGCAAGAACCCAAGG
TCTTGAGGCCTTCGCTAATGCGGGAAAGCTCTTATTCGGGTGAGATGGGCTGGGGCACCATCTGGGGACC
CTGACGTGAAGTTTGTCACTGACTGGAGAACTCGGTTTGTCGTCTGTTGCGGGGGCGGCAGTTATGGCGG
TGCCGTTGGGCAGTGCACCCGTACCTTTGGGAGCGCGCGCCCTCGTCGTGTCGTGACGTCACCCGTTCTG
TTGGCTTATAATGCAGGGTGGGGCCACCTGCCGGTAGGTGTGCGGTAGGCTTTTCTCCGTCGCAGGACGC
AGGGTTCGGGCCTAGGGTAGGCTCTCCTGAATCGACAGGCGCCGGACCTCTGGTGAGGGGAGGGATAAGT
GAGGCGTCAGTTTCTTTGGTCGGTTTTATGTACCTATCTTCTTAAGTAGCTGAAGCTCCGGTTTTGAACT
ATGCGCTCGGGGTTGGCGAGTGTGTTTTGTGAAGTTTTTTAGGCACCTTTTGAAATGTAATCATTTGGGT
CAATATGTAATTTTCAGTGTTAGACTAGTAAATTGTCCGCTAAATTCTGGCCGTTTTTGGCTTTTTTGTT
AGACGCTAGCGGATCCATGGACTACAAAGACCATGACGGTGATTATAAAGATCATGATATCGATTACAAG
GATGACGATGACAAGCTAGCGATGTTTGGGAAGAAAAAGAAAAAGATTGAAATATCTGGCCCGTCCAACT
TTGAACACAGGGTTCATACTGGGTTTGATCCACAAGAGCAGAAGTTTACCGGCCTTCCCCAGCAGTGGCA
CAGCCTGTTAGCAGATACGGCCAACAGGCCAAAGCCTATGGTGGACCCTTCATGCATCACACCCATCCAG
CTGGCTCCTATGAAGACAATCGTTAGAGGAAACAAACCCTGCAAGGAAACCTCCATCAACGGCCTGCTAG
AGGATTTTGACAACATCTCGGTGACTCGCTCCAACTCCCTAAGGAAAGAAAGCCCACCCACCCCAGATCA
GGGAGCCTCCAGCCACGGTCCAGGCCACGCGGAAGAAAATGGCTTCATCACCTTCTCCCAGTATTCCAGC
GAATCCGATACTACTGCTGACTACACGACCGAAAAGTACAGGGAGAAGAGTCTCTATGGAGATGATCTGG
ATCCGTATTATAGAGGCAGCCACGCAGCCAAGCAAAATGGGCACGTAATGAAAATGAAGCACGGGGAGGC
CTACTATTCTGAGGTGAAGCCTTTGAAATCCGATTTTGCCAGATTTTCTGCCGATTATCACTCACATTTG
GACTCACTGAGCAAACCAAGTGAATACAGTGACCTCAAGTGGGAGTATCAGAGAGCCTCGAGTAGCTCCC
CTCTGGATTATTCATTCCAATTCACACCTTCTAGAACTGCAGGGACCAGCGGGTGCTCCAAGGAGAGCCT
GGCGTACAGTGAAAGTGAATGGGGACCCAGCCTGGATGACTATGACAGGAGGCCAAAGTCTTCGTACCTG
AATCAGACAAGCCCTCAGCCCACCATGCGGCAGAGGTCCAGGTCAGGCTCGGGACTCCAGGAACCGATGA
TGCCATTTGGAGCAAGTGCATTTAAAACCCATCCCCAAGGACACTCCTACAACTCCTACACCTACCCTCG
CTTGTCCGAGCCCACAATGTGCATTCCAAAGGTGGATTACGATCGAGCACAGATGGTCCTCAGCCCTCCA
CTGTCAGGGTCTGACACCTACCCCAGGGGCCCTGCCAAACTACCTCAAAGTCAAAGCAAATCGGGCTATT
CCTCAAGCAGTCACCAGTACCCGTCTGGGTACCACAAAGCCACCTTGTACCATCACCCCTCCCTGCAGAG
CAGTTCGCAGTACATCTCCACGGCTTCCTACCTGAGCTCCCTCAGCCTCTCATCCAGCACCTACCCGCCG
CCCAGCTGGGGCTCCTCCTCCGACCAGCAGCCCTCCAGGGTGTCCCATGAACAGTTTCGGGCGGCCCTGC
AGCTGGTGGTCAGCCCAGGAGACCCCAGGGAATACTTGGCCAACTTTATCAAAATCGGGGAAGGCTCAAC
CGGCATCGTATGCATCGCCACCGAGAAACACACAGGGAAACAAGTTGCAGTGAAGAAAATGGACCTCCGG
AAGCAACAGAGACGAGAACTGCTTTTCAATGAGGTCGTGATCATGCGGGATTACCACCATGACAATGTGG
TTGACATGTACAGCAGCTACCTTGTCGGCGATGAGCTCTGGGTGGTCATGGAGTTTCTAGAAGGTGGTGC
CTTGACAGACATTGTGACTCACACCAGAATGAATGAAGAACAGATAGCTACTGTCTGCCTGTCAGTTCTG
AGAGCTCTCTCCTACCTTCATAACCAAGGAGTGATTCACAGGGACATAAAAAGTGACAACATCCTCCTGA
CAAGCGATGGCCGGATAAAGTTGTCTGATTTTGGTTTCTGTGCTCAAGTTTCCAAAGAGGTGCCGAAGAG
GAAATCATTGGTTGGCACTCCCTACTGGATGGCCCCTGAGGTGATTTCTAGGCTACCTTATGGGACAGAG
GTGGACATCTGGTCCCTCGGGATCATGGTGATAGAAATGATTGATGGCGAGCCCCCCTACTTCAATGAGC
CTCCCCTCCAGGCGATGCGGAGGATCCGGGACAGTTTACCTCCAAGAGTGAAGGACCTACACAAGGTTTC
TTCAGTGCTCCGGGGATTCCTAGACTTGATGTTGGTGAGGGAGCCCTCTCAGAGAGCAACAGCCCAGGAA
CTCCTCGGACATCCATTCTTAAAACTAGCAGGTCCACCGTCTTGCATTGTCCCCCTCATGAGACAATACA
GGCATCACTGAATTCTGCAGATATCCAGCACAGTGGCGGCCGCTCGAGTCTAGAGTTAACGCAAATTCCG
CCCCTCTCCCTCCCCCCCCCCCTAACGTTACTGGCCGAAGCCGCTTGGAATAAGGCCGGTGTGCGTTTGT
CTATATGTTATTTTCCACCATATTGCCGTCTTTTGGCAATGTGAGGGCCCGGAAACCTGGCCCTGTCTTC
TTGACGAGCATTCCTAGGGGTCTTTCCCCTCTCGCCAAAGGAATGCAAGGTCTGTTGAATGTCGTGAAGG
AAGCAGTTCCTCTGGAAGCTTCTTGAAGACAAACAACGTCTGTAGCGACCCTTTGCAGGCAGCGGAACCC
CCCACCTGGCGACAGGTGCCTCTGCGGCCAAAAGCCACGTGTATAAGATACACCTGCAAAGGCGGCACAA
CCCCAGTGCCACGTTGTGAGTTGGATAGTTGTGGAAAGAGTCAAATGGCTCTCCTCAAGCGTATTCAACA
AGGGGCTGAAGGATGCCCAGAAGGTACCCCATTGTATGGGATCTGATCTGGGGCCTCGGTGCACATGCTT
TACATGTGTTTAGTCGAGGTTAAAAAAACGTCTAGGCCCCCCGAACCACGGGGACGTGGTTTTCCTTTGA
AAAACACGATAATACCATGGCCACCGAGTACAAGCCCACGGTGCGCCTCGCCACCCGCGACGACGTCCCC
CGGGCCGTACGCACCCTCGCCGCCGCGTTCGCCGACTACCCCGCCACGCGCCACACCGTCGACCCGGACC
GCCACATCGAGCGGGTCACCGAGCTGCAAGAACTCTTCCTCACGCGCGTCGGGCTCGACATCGGCAAGGT
GTGGGTCGCGGACGACGGCGCCGCGGTGGCGGTCTGGACCACGCCGGAGAGCGTCGAAGCGGGGGCGGTG
TTCGCCGAGATCGGCTCGCGCATGGCCGAGTTGAGCGGTTCCCGGCTGGCCGCGCAGCAACAGATGGAAG
GCCTCCTGGCGCCGCACCGGCCCAAGGAGCCCGCGTGGTTCCTGGCCACCGTCGGCGTCTCGCCCGACCA
CCAGGGCAAGGGTCTGGGCAGCGCCGTCGTGCTCCCCGGAGTGGAGGCGGCCGAGCGCGCTGGGGTGCCC
GCCTTCCTGGAGACCTCCGCGCCCCGCAACCTCCCCTTCTACGAGCGGCTCGGCTTCACCGTCACCGCCG
ACGTCGAGGTGCCCGAAGGACCGCGCACCTGGTGCATGACCCGCAAGCCCGGTGCCTGAGTTCGCGTCTG
GAACAATCAACCTCTGGATTACAAAATTTGTGAAAGATTGACTGGTATTCTTAACTATGTTGCTCCTTTT
ACGCTATGTGGATACGCTGCTTTAATGCCTTTGTATCATGCTATTGCTTCCCGTATGGCTTTCATTTTCT
CCTCCTTGTATAAATCCTGGTTGCTGTCTCTTTATGAGGAGTTGTGGCCCGTTGTCAGGCAACGTGGCGT
GGTGTGCACTGTGTTTGCTGACGCAACCCCCACTGGTTGGGGCATTGCCACCACCTGTCAGCTCCTTTCC
GGGACTTTCGCTTTCCCCCTCCCTATTGCCACGGCGGAACTCATCGCCGCCTGCCTTGCCCGCTGCTGGA
CAGGGGCTCGGCTGTTGGGCACTGACAATTCCGTGGTGTTGTCGGGGAAGCTGACGTCCTTTCCATGGCT
GCTCGCCTGTGTTGCCACCTGGATTCTGCGCGGGACGTCCTTCTGCTACGTCCCTTCGGCCCTCAATCCA
GCGGACCTTCCTTCCCGCGGCCTGCTGCCGGCTCTGCGGCCTCTTCCGCGTCTTCGCCTTCGCCCTCAGA
CGAGTCGGATCTCCCTTTGGGCCGCCTCCCCGCCTGGAATTAATTCTGCAGTCGAGACCTAGAAAAACAT
GGAGCAATCACAAGTAGCAATACAGCAGCTACCAATGCTGATTGTGCCTGGCTAGAAGCACAAGAGGAGG
AGGAGGTGGGTTTTCCAGTCACACCTCAGGTACCTTTAAGACCAATGACTTACAAGGCAGCTGTAGATCT
TAGCCACTTTTTAAAAGAAAAGAGGGGACTGGAAGGGCTAATTCACTCCCAACGAAGACAAGATCTGCTT
TTTGCTTGTACTGGGTCTCTCTGGTTAGACCAGATCTGAGCCTGGGAGCTCTCTGGCTAACTAGGGAACC
CACTGCTTAAGCCTCAATAAAGCTTGCCTTGAGTGCTTCAAGTAGTGTGTGCCCGTCTGTTGTGTGACTC
TGGTAACTAGAGATCCCTCAGACCCTTTTAGTCAGTGTGGAAAATCTCTAGCAGTAGTAGTTCATGTCAT
CTTATTATTCAGTATTTATAACTTGCAAAGAAATGAATATCAGAGAGTGAGAGGCCTTGACATTGTTTAA
ACCCGCTGATCAGCCTCGACTGTGCCTTCTAGTTGCCAGCCATCTGTTGTTTGCCCCTCCCCCGTGCCTT
CCTTGACCCTGGAAGGTGCCACTCCCACTGTCCTTTCCTAATAAAATGAGGAAATTGCATCGCATTGTCT
GAGTAGGTGTCATTCTATTCTGGGGGGTGGGGTGGGGCAGGACAGCAAGGGGGAGGATTGGGAAGACAAT
AGCAGGCATGCTGGGGATGCGGTGGGCTCTATGGCTTCTGAGGCGGAAAGAACCAGCTGGGGCTCTAGGG
GGTATCCCC
[124 nt withheld, positions 10580-10703]
C
[91 nt withheld, positions 10705-10795]
A
[49 nt withheld, positions 10797-10845]
CCTTTGACGTTGGAGTCCACGTTCTTT
[37 nt withheld, positions 10873-10909]
ACCCTATCTCGGTCTATTCTTTTGATTTATAAGGGATTTTGCCGATTTCGGCCTATTGGTTAAAAAATGA
GCTGATTTAACAAAAATTTAACGCGAATTAATTCTGTGGAATGTGTGTCAGTTAGGGTGTGGAAAGTCCC
CAGGCTCCCCAGCAGGCAGAAGTATGCAAAGCATGCATCTCAATTAGTCAGCAACCAGGTGTGGAAAGTC
CCCAGGCTCCCCAGCAGGCAGAAGTATGCAAAGCATGCATCTCAATTAGTCAGCAACCATAGTCCCGCCC
CTAACTCCGCCCATCCCGCCCCTAACTCCGCCCAGTTCCGCCCATTCTCCGCCCCATGGCTGACTAATTT
TTTTTATTTATGCAGAGGCCGAGGCCGCCTCTGCCTCTGAGCTATTCCAGAAGTAGTGAGGAGGCTTTTT
TGGAGGCCTAGGCTTTTGCAAAAAGCTCCCGGGAGCTTGTATATCCATTTTCGGATCTGATCAGCACGTG
ATGAAAAAGCCTGAACTCACCGCGACGTCTGTCGAGAAGTTTCTGATCGAAAAGTTCGACAGCGTCTCCG
ACCTGATGCAGCTCTCGGAGGGCGAAGAATCTCGTGCTTTCAGCTTCGATGTAGGAGGGCGTGGATATGT
CCTGCGGGTAAATAGCTGCGCCGATGGTTTCTACAAAGATCGTTATGTTTATCGGCACTTTGCATCGGCC
GCGCTCCCGATTCCGGAAGTGCTTGACATTGGGGAATTAATTCAGCGAGAGCCTGACCTATTGCATCTCC
CGCCGTGCACAGGGTGTCACGTTGCAAGACCTGCCTGAAACCGAACTGCCCGCTGTTCTGCAGCCGGTCG
CGGAGGCCATGGATGCGATCGCTGCGGCCGATCTTAGCCAGACGAGCGGGTTCGGCCCATTCGGACCGCA
AGGAATCGGTCAATACACTACATGGCGTGATTTCATATGCGCGATTGCTGATCCCCATGTGTATCACTGG
CAAACTGTGATGGACGACACCGTCAGTGCGTCCGTCGCGCAGGCTCTCGATGAGCTGATGCTTTGGGCCG
AGGACTGCCCCGAAGTCCGGCACCTCGTGCACGCGGATTTCGGCTCCAACAATGTCCTGACGGACAATGG
CCGCATAACAGCGGTCATTGACTGGAGCGAGGCGATGTTCGGGGATTCCCAATACGAGGTCGCCAACATC
TTCTTCTGGAGGCCGTGGTTGGCTTGTATGGAGCAGCAGACGCGCTACTTCGAGCGGAGGCATCCGGAGC
TTGCAGGATCGCCGCGGCTCCGGGCGTATATGCTCCGCATTGGTCTTGACCAACTCTATCAGAGCTTGGT
TGACGGCAATTTCGATGATGCAGCTTGGGCGCAGGGTCGATGCGACGCAATCGTCCGATCCGGAGCCGGG
ACTGTCGGGCGTACACAAATCGCCCGCAGAAGCGCGGCCGTCTGGACCGATGGCTGTGTAGAAGTACTCG
CCGATAGTGGAAACCGACGCCCCAGCACTCGTCCGAGGGCAAAGGAATAGCACGTGCTACGAGATTTCGA
TTCCACCGCCGCCTTCTATGAAAGGTTGGGCTTCGGAATCGTTTTCCGGGACGCCGGCTGGATGATCCTC
CAGCGCGGGGATCTCATGCTGGAGTTCTTCGCCCACCCCAACTTGTTTATTGCAGCTTATAATGGTTACA
AATAAAGCAATAGCATCACAAATTTCACAAATAAAGCATTTTTTTCACTGCATTCTAGTTGTGGTTTGTC
CAAACTCATCAATGTATCTTATCATGTCTGTATACCGTCGACCTCTAGCTAGAGCTTGGCGTAATCATGG
TCATAGCTGTTTCCTGTGTGAAATTGTTATCCGCTCACAATTCCACACAACATACGAGCCGGAAGCATAA
AGTGTAAAGCCTGGGGTGCCTAATGAGTGAGCTAACTCACATTAATTGCGTTGCGCTCACTGCCCGCTTT
CCAGTCGGGAAACCTGTCGTGCCAGCTGCATTAATGAATCGGCCAACGCGCGGGGAGAGGCGGTTTGCGT
ATTGGGCGCTCTTCCGCTTCCTCGCTCACTGACTCGCTGCGCTCGGTCGTTCGGCTGCGGCGAGCGGTAT
CAGCTCACTCAAAGGCGGTAATACGGTTATCCACAGAATCAGGGGATAACGCAGGAAAGAACATGTGAGC
AAAAGGCCAGCAAAAGGCCAGGAACCGTAAAAAGGCCGCGTTGCTGGCGTTTTTCCATAGGCTCCGCCCC
CCTGACGAGCATCACAAAAATCGACGCTCAAGTCAGAGGTGGCGAAACCCGACAGGACTATAAAGATACC
AGGCGTTTCCCCCTGGAAGCTCCCTCGTGCGCTCTCCTGTTCCGACCCTGCCGCTTACCGGATACCTGTC
CGCCTTTCTCCCTTCGGGAAGCGTGGCGCTTTCTCATAGCTCACGCTGTAGGTATCTCAGTTCGGTGTAG
GTCGTTCGCTCCAAGCTGGGCTGTGTGCACGAACCCCC
Features (pLannotate 1.2.2; 32 found; start..end, strand, type, name):
    493..1353    -  CDS            AmpR: β-lactamase; bla; confers resistance to ampicillin, carbenicillin, and related antibiotics
   1354..1458    -  promoter       AmpR promoter: bla
   1506..1640    +  polyA_signal   SV40 poly(A) signal: SV40 polyadenylation signal
   1807..2136    +  CDS            nef (fragment): NEF_HV1BR - Experimental evidence at protein level: Swiss-Prot protein existence level 1. Extracellular Nef protein targets CD4(+) T-lymphocytes for apoptosis by interacting with CXCR4 surface receptors (PubMed:14990729). From Human immunodeficiency virus type 1 group M subtype B (isolate BRU/LAI) (HIV-1).
   2184..2441    +  LTR            5' LTR (truncated): truncated 5' long terminal repeat (LTR) from HIV-1
   2488..2613    +  misc_feature   HIV-1 Ψ: packaging signal of human immunodeficiency virus type 1
   2597..2935    +  CDS            HIV-1 gag (fragment): gag protein from human immunodeficiency virus 1; gag
   3110..3343    +  misc_feature   RRE: The Rev response element (RRE) of HIV-1 allows for Rev-dependent mRNA export from the nucleus to the cytoplasm.
   3720..3820    +  CDS            Rev (fragment): human immunodeficiency virus 1 (HIV-1) Rev protein; rev; enhances nuclear export of unspliced and incompletely spliced viral mRNAs
   3870..3987    +  misc_feature   cPPT/CTS: central polypurine tract and central termination sequence of HIV-1
   4052..4426    -  CDS            BleoR: antibiotic-binding protein; Sh ble from Streptoalloteichus hindustanus; confers resistance to bleomycin, phleomycin, and Zeocin™
   4446..4493    -  promoter       EM7 promoter: synthetic bacterial promoter&nbsp
   4519..5674    +  promoter       UbC promoter: human ubiquitin C promoter
   5690..5755    +  CDS            3xFLAG: three tandem FLAG® epitope tags, followed by an enterokinase cleavage site
   5762..7918    +  CDS            PAK5: PAK5_HUMAN - Also known as KIAA1264, PAK7. Experimental evidence at protein level: Swiss-Prot protein existence level 1. Serine/threonine protein kinase that plays a role in a variety of different signaling pathways including cytoskeleton regulation, cell migration, proliferation or cell survival. Activation by various effectors including growth factor receptors or active CDC42 and RAC1 results in a conformational change and a subsequent autophosphorylation on several serine and/or threonine residues. Phosphorylates the proto-oncogene RAF1 and stimulates its kinase activity. Promotes cell surv
   7981..8564    +  misc_feature   IRES2: internal ribosome entry site (IRES) of the encephalomyocarditis virus (EMCV)
   8563..9159    +  CDS            PuroR: puromycin N-acetyltransferase; pac from Streptomyces alboniger; confers resistance to puromycin
   9175..9763    +  misc_feature   WPRE: woodchuck hepatitis virus posttranscriptional regulatory element
   9780..9968    +  CDS            nef (fragment): NEF_HV1Z2 - Experimental evidence at protein level: Swiss-Prot protein existence level 1. Extracellular Nef protein targets CD4(+) T-lymphocytes for apoptosis by interacting with CXCR4 surface receptors. From Human immunodeficiency virus type 1 group M subtype D (isolate Z2/CDC-Z34) (HIV-1).
   9970..10203   +  LTR            3' LTR (ΔU3): self-inactivating 3' long terminal repeat (LTR) from HIV-1
  10310..10534   +  polyA_signal   bGH poly(A) signal: bovine growth hormone polyadenylation signal
  10538..10559   +  promoter       SV40 promoter (fragment): SV40 enhancer and early promoter
  10580..11008   +  rep_origin     f1 ori (sequence partly withheld): f1 bacteriophage origin of replication; arrow indicates direction of (+) strand synthesis
  11022..11351   +  promoter       SV40 promoter: SV40 enhancer and early promoter
  11400..12429   +  CDS            HygR (fragment): aminoglycoside phosphotransferase from E. coli; aph(4)-Ia; confers resistance to hygromycin
  12439..12564   +  CDS            ble (fragment): BLE_KLEPN - Experimental evidence at protein level: Swiss-Prot protein existence level 1. Binding protein with a strong affinity to the bleomycin family of antibiotics. Binds to CL990; an antimitotic-antibiotic compound. From Klebsiella pneumoniae.
  12559..12680   +  polyA_signal   SV40 poly(A) signal: SV40 polyadenylation signal
  12751..12773   -  protein_bind   lac operator (fragment): The lac repressor binds to the lac operator to inhibit transcription in E. coli. This inhibition can be relieved by adding lactose or isopropyl-β-D-thiogalactopyranoside (IPTG). lac repressor encoded by lacI
  12777..12807   -  promoter       lac promoter: promoter for the E. coli lac operon
  12822..12843   -  protein_bind   CAP binding site: CAP binding activates transcription in the presence of cAMP. E. coli catabolite activator protein
  12856..12948   -  CDS            lacI (fragment): lac repressor; lacI; The lac repressor binds to the lac operator to inhibit transcription in E. coli. This inhibition can be relieved by adding lactose or isopropyl-β-D-thiogalactopyranoside (IPTG).
  13131..322     -  rep_origin     ori (across the origin): high-copy-number ColE1/pMB1/pBR322/pUC origin of replication
