[The description below was written by a language model from this plasmid's Addgene catalogue record and pLannotate feature annotations shown in this document.]
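Description:
pLenti-3xFLAG-Puro PAK5 S573N is an HIV-1-based lentiviral expression plasmid of about 13.4 kb, built on the p-Lenti-puro backbone, for delivering a mutant form of the human serine/threonine kinase PAK5 (also called PAK7) into mammalian cells. It is propagated in E. coli from a high-copy ColE1/pUC-type origin under ampicillin selection (AmpR), and the record lists a recombination-tolerant strain, as is usual for LTR-containing plasmids. An f1 origin is also annotated.

The transfer region runs from a truncated 5' LTR through the Ψ packaging signal, a gag fragment, the RRE for Rev-dependent nuclear export and the cPPT/CTS, and ends in a ΔU3 self-inactivating 3' LTR, so the integrated provirus depends on its internal promoter. That promoter is human ubiquitin C (UbC), which drives a single bicistronic transcript. An N-terminal 3xFLAG tag precedes the PAK5 S573N coding sequence, followed by an EMCV IRES and puromycin N-acetyltransferase, with a WPRE downstream to enhance transcript expression. Puromycin-resistant cells should therefore also express the FLAG-tagged kinase, which can be detected or immunoprecipitated through the epitope.

An EM7-driven bleomycin/Zeocin resistance gene lies in reverse orientation just upstream of the UbC promoter. Outside the LTRs, the annotation shows an SV40 promoter followed by a hygromycin resistance fragment. Neither is listed as a selectable marker in the catalogue entry, and they appear to be backbone remnants.

The associated publication concerns melanoma-associated mutants in the serine-rich domain of PAK5. The record does not say what functional effect the S573N substitution has. The PAK5 sequence derives in part from a pDEST-PAK5 plasmid and was inserted by Gibson assembly.
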