Addgene plasmid #167195: pLenti-3xFLAG-Puro PAK5 S573N
Purpose: puromycin resistant lentiviral vector for expression of PAK5 S573N
Depositing lab: Christin Burd. Depositing organization: Ohio State University. Publication: Melanoma-associated mutants within the serine-rich domain of PAK5 direct kinase activity to mitogenic pathways. LaPak KM, Vroom DC, Garg AA, Guan X, Hays JL, Song JW, Burd CE. Oncotarget. 2018 May 22;9(39):25386-25401. doi: 10.18632/oncotarget.25356. eCollection 2018 May 22. PubMed 29875996.
Backbone
  Vector backbone: p-Lenti-puro
  Vector type: Mammalian Expression, Lentiviral
  Selectable markers: Puromycin
Growth in bacteria
  Bacterial resistance: Ampicillin, 100 μg/mL
  Growth temperature: 37°C
  Growth strain: NEB Stable
  Copy number: High Copy
Gene/Insert
  Gene/Insert name: PAK5 S573N (alt name: PAK7 S573N)
  Species: H. sapiens (human)
  Promoter: UBC
  Cloning method: Gibson Cloning
  Sequencing primers: 5′ GTAAATTGTCCGCTAAATTCTGGCCGTT; 3′ CACACCGGCCTTATTCCAAGCG
Resource information
  A portion of this plasmid was derived from a plasmid made by: pDEST-PAK5 was kindly provided by Dr. J. Brognard
Terms and licenses: Academic/Nonprofit Terms; Industry Terms: Not Available to Industry
How to cite: pLenti-3xFLAG-Puro PAK5 S573N was a gift from Christin Burd (Addgene plasmid # 167195 ; http://n2t.net/addgene:167195 ; RRID:Addgene_167195)
